>Addgene plasmid #65312 | Str-Ii_neomycin | depositor full sequence | sequence record 110520 | Full Sequence
CGTCGACGGATCGGGAGATCTCCCGATCCCCTATGGTCGACTCTCAGTACAATCTGCTCTGATGCCGCAT
AGTTAAGCCAGTATCTGCTCCCTGCTTGTGTGTTGGAGGTCGCTGAGTAGTGCGCGAGCAAAATTTAAGC
TACAACAAGGCAAGGCTTGACCGACAATTGCATGAAGAATCTGCTTAGGGTTAGGCGTTTTGCGCTGCTT
CGCGATGTACGGGCCAGATATACGCGTTGACATTGATTATTGACTAGTTATTAATAGTAATCAATTACGG
GGTCATTAGTTCATAGCCCATATATGGAGTTCCGCGTTACATAACTTACGGTAAATGGCCCGCCTGGCTG
ACCGCCCAACGACCCCCGCCCATTGACGTCAATAATGACGTATGTTCCCATAGTAACGCCAATAGGGACT
TTCCATTGACGTCAATGGGTGGACTATTTACGGTAAACTGCCCACTTGGCAGTACATCAAGTGTATCATA
TGCCAAGTACGCCCCCTATTGACGTCAATGACGGTAAATGGCCCGCCTGGCATTATGCCCAGTACATGAC
CTTATGGGACTTTCCTACTTGGCAGTACATCTACGTATTAGTCATCGCTATTACCATGGTGATGCGGTTT
TGGCAGTACATCAATGGGCGTGGATAGCGGTTTGACTCACGGGGATTTCCAAGTCTCCACCCCATTGACG
TCAATGGGAGTTTGTTTTGGCACCAAAATCAACGGGACTTTCCAAAATGTCGTAACAACTCCGCCCCATT
GACGCAAATGGGCGGTAGGCGTGTACGGTGGGAGGTCTATATAAGCAGAGCTCTCTGGCTAACTAGAGAA
CCCACTGCTTACTGGCTTATCGAAATTAATACGACTCACTATAGGGAGACCCAAGCTTGGTACCGAGCTC
GGATCGATATCATGCACCGGAGGAGATCACGCTCTTGTAGGGAGGACCAGAAACCTGTCACCGGTGACCC
TAGCAAAGACTCAAAAGCTCAGGTGTCCGCTGCCGAGGCTGGCATTACTGGAACATGGTACAATCAGCTC
GGGAGCACCTTTATTGTGACTGCTGGAGCCGATGGAGCCCTCACCGGAACATACGAATCTGCTGTGGGAA
ACGCCGAATCACGGTACGTCCTCACTGGCCGATACGATAGTGCCCCTGCCACCGACGGATCTGGGACTGC
CCTGGGATGGACTGTCGCTTGGAAAAACAACTACCGGAATGCTCATTCTGCCACAACATGGAGTGGACAG
TACGTGGGAGGCGCTGAGGCTAGAATCAATACACAGTGGCTGCTCACATCTGGCACAACCGAGGCAAATG
CTTGGAAATCCACCCTGGTGGGACATGACACATTCACCAAAGTGAAACCCTCCGCCGCTTCAATCGATGC
CGCCAAAAAAGCCGGAGTCAACAACGGCAATCCTCTGGATGCCGTCCAGCAGGTCGACTATCCGTACGAC
GTACCAGACTACGCAGTCGGACCGATGGACGATCAGAGGGACCTCATTAGCAACAACGAACAGCTGCCTA
TGCTGGGACGGCGACCTGGAGCCCCTGAATCCAAATGCTCTAGGGGAGCACTGTACACTGGCTTCTCCAT
TCTCGTGACACTGCTGCTGGCCGGGCAGGCTACTACTGCTTACTTCCTGTACCAGCAGCAGGGGCGGCTG
GACAAACTCACTGTGACATCTCAGAACCTCCAGCTGGAAAATCTGAGGATGAAACTGCCCAAACCCCCTA
AACCCGTGTCCAAAATGAGGATGGCCACACCTCTGCTCATGCAGGCACTGCCAATGGGAGCCCTGCCCCA
GGGGCCCATGCAGAATGCCACCAAGTATGGCAACATGACAGAGGACCATGTGATGCACCTGCTCCAGAAT
GCTGACCCCCTGAAGGTGTACCCGCCACTGAAGGGGAGCTTCCCGGAGAACCTGAGACACCTTAAGAACA
CCATGGAGACCATAGACTGGAAGGTCTTTGAGAGCTGGATGCACCATTGGCTCCTGTTTGAAATGAGCAG
GCACTCCTTGGAGCAAAAGCCCACTGACGCTCCACCGAAAGAGTCACTGGAACTGGAGGACCCGTCTTCT
GGGCTGGGTGTGACCAAGCAGGATCTGGGCCCAGTCCCCATGTGAGGATCCGCGGCCGCATAGATAACTG
ATCCAGTGTGCTGGAATTAATTCGCTGTCTGCGAGGGCCAGCTGTTGGGGTGAGTACTCCCTCTCAAAAG
CGGGCATGACTTCTGCGCTAAGATTGTCAGTTTCCAAAAACGAGGAGGATTTGATATTCACCTGGCCCGC
GGTGATGCCTTTGAGGGTGGCCGCGTCCATCTGGTCAGAAAAGACAATCTTTTTGTTGTCAAGCTTGAGG
TGTGGCAGGCTTGAGATCTGGCCATACACTTGAGTGACAATGACATCCACTTTGCCTTTCTCTCCACAGG
TGTCCACTCCCAGGTCCAACTGCAGGTCGAGCATGCATCTAGGGCGGCCAATTCCGCCCCTCTCCCTCCC
CCCCCCCTAACGTTACTGGCCGAAGCCGCTTGGAATAAGGCCGGTGTGCGTTTGTCTATATGTTATTTTC
CACCATATTGCCGTCTTTTGGCAATGTGAGGGCCCGGAAACCTGGCCCTGTCTTCTTGACGAGCATTCCT
AGGGGTCTTTCCCCTCTCGCCAAAGGAATGCAAGGTCTGTTGAATGTCGTGAAGGAAGCAGTTCCTCTGG
AAGCTTCTTGAAGACAAACAACGTCTGTAGCGACCCTTTGCAGGCAGCGGAACCCCCCACCTGGCGACAG
GTGCCTCTGCGGCCAAAAGCCACGTGTATAAGATACACCTGCAAAGGCGGCACAACCCCAGTGCCACGTT
GTGAGTTGGATAGTTGTGGAAAGAGTCAAATGGCTCTCCTCAAGCGTATTCAACAAGGGGCTGAAGGATG
CCCAGAAGGTACCCCATTGTATGGGATCTGATCTGGGGCCTCGGTGCACATGCTTTACATGTGTTTAGTC
GAGGTTAAAAAAACGTCTAGGCCCCCCGAACCACGGGGACGTGGTTTTCCTTTGAAAAACACGATGATAA
GCTTGCCACAACCCGGGAGGCGCGCCATGATTGAACAAGATGGATTGCACGCAGGTTCTCCGGCCGCTTG
GGTGGAGAGGCTATTCGGCTATGACTGGGCACAACAGACAATCGGCTGCTCTGATGCCGCCGTGTTCCGG
CTGTCAGCGCAGGGGCGCCCGGTTCTTTTTGTCAAGACCGACCTGTCCGGTGCCCTGAATGAACTGCAAG
ACGAGGCAGCGCGGCTATCGTGGCTGGCCACGACGGGCGTTCCTTGCGCAGCTGTGCTCGACGTTGTCAC
TGAAGCGGGAAGGGACTGGCTGCTATTGGGCGAAGTGCCGGGGCAGGATCTCCTGTCATCTCACCTTGCT
CCTGCCGAGAAAGTATCCATCATGGCTGATGCAATGCGGCGGCTGCATACGCTTGATCCGGCTACCTGCC
CATTCGACCACCAAGCGAAACATCGCATCGAGCGAGCACGTACTCGGATGGAAGCCGGTCTTGTCGATCA
GGATGATCTGGACGAAGAGCATCAGGGGCTCGCGCCAGCCGAACTGTTCGCCAGGCTCAAGGCGAGCATG
CCCGACGGCGAGGATCTCGTCGTGACCCATGGCGATGCCTGCTTGCCGAATATCATGGTGGAAAATGGCC
GCTTTTCTGGATTCATCGACTGTGGCCGGCTGGGTGTGGCGGACCGCTATCAGGACATAGCGTTGGCTAC
CCGTGATATTGCTGAAGAGCTTGGCGGCGAATGGGCTGACCGCTTCCTCGTGCTTTACGGTATCGCCGCT
CCCGATTCGCAGCGCATCGCCTTCTATCGCCTTCTTGACGAGTTCTTCTGATTAATTAACTCTAGATAAC
TGATCATAATCAGCCATACCACATTTGTAGAGGTTTTACTTGCTTTAAAAAACCTCCCACACCTCCCCCT
GAACCTGAAACATAAAATGAATGCAATTGTTGTTGTTAACTTGTTTATTGCAGCTTATAATGGTTACAAA
TAAAGCAATAGCATCACAAATTTCACAAATAAAGCATTTTTTTCACTGCATTCTAGTTGTGGTTTGTCCA
AACTCATCAATGTATCTTAACGCGTCGAGTGCATTCTAGTTGTGGTTTGTCCAAACTCATCAATGTATCT
TATCATGTCTGTATACCGTCGACCTCTAGCTAGAGCTTGGCGTAATCATGGTCATAGCTGTTTCCTGTGT
GAAATTGTTATCCGCTCACAATTCCACACAACATACGAGCCGGAAGCATAAAGTGTAAAGCCTGGGGTGC
CTAATGAGTGAGCTAACTCACATTAATTGCGTTGCGCTCACTGCCCGCTTTCCAGTCGGGAAACCTGTCG
TGCCAGCTGCATTAATGAATCGGCCAACGCGCGGGGAGAGGCGGTTTGCGTATTGGGCGCTCTTCCGCTT
CCTCGCTCACTGACTCGCTGCGCTCGGTCGTTCGGCTGCGGCGAGCGGTATCAGCTCACTCAAAGGCGGT
AATACGGTTATCCACAGAATCAGGGGATAACGCAGGAAAGAACATGTGAGCAAAAGGCCAGCAAAAGGCC
AGGAACCGTAAAAAGGCCGCGTTGCTGGCGTTTTTCCATAGGCTCCGCCCCCCTGACGAGCATCACAAAA
ATCGACGCTCAAGTCAGAGGTGGCGAAACCCGACAGGACTATAAAGATACCAGGCGTTTCCCCCTGGAAG
CTCCCTCGTGCGCTCTCCTGTTCCGACCCTGCCGCTTACCGGATACCTGTCCGCCTTTCTCCCTTCGGGA
AGCGTGGCGCTTTCTCAATGCTCACGCTGTAGGTATCTCAGTTCGGTGTAGGTCGTTCGCTCCAAGCTGG
GCTGTGTGCACGAACCCCCCGTTCAGCCCGACCGCTGCGCCTTATCCGGTAACTATCGTCTTGAGTCCAA
CCCGGTAAGACACGACTTATCGCCACTGGCAGCAGCCACTGGTAACAGGATTAGCAGAGCGAGGTATGTA
GGCGGTGCTACAGAGTTCTTGAAGTGGTGGCCTAACTACGGCTACACTAGAAGGACAGTATTTGGTATCT
GCGCTCTGCTGAAGCCAGTTACCTTCGGAAAAAGAGTTGGTAGCTCTTGATCCGGCAAACAAACCACCGC
TGGTAGCGGTGGTTTTTTTGTTTGCAAGCAGCAGATTACGCGCAGAAAAAAAGGATCTCAAGAAGATCCT
TTGATCTTTTCTACGGGGTCTGACGCTCAGTGGAACGAAAACTCACGTTAAGGGATTTTGGTCATGAGAT
TATCAAAAAGGATCTTCACCTAGATCCTTTTAAATTAAAAATGAAGTTTTAAATCAATCTAAAGTATATA
TGAGTAAACTTGGTCTGACAGTTACCAATGCTTAATCAGTGAGGCACCTATCTCAGCGATCTGTCTATTT
CGTTCATCCATAGTTGCCTGACTCCCCGTCGTGTAGATAACTACGATACGGGAGGGCTTACCATCTGGCC
CCAGTGCTGCAATGATACCGCGAGACCCACGCTCACCGGCTCCAGATTTATCAGCAATAAACCAGCCAGC
CGGAAGGGCCGAGCGCAGAAGTGGTCCTGCAACTTTATCCGCCTCCATCCAGTCTATTAATTGTTGCCGG
GAAGCTAGAGTAAGTAGTTCGCCAGTTAATAGTTTGCGCAACGTTGTTGCCATTGCTACAGGCATCGTGG
TGTCACGCTCGTCGTTTGGTATGGCTTCATTCAGCTCCGGTTCCCAACGATCAAGGCGAGTTACATGATC
CCCCATGTTGTGCAAAAAAGCGGTTAGCTCCTTCGGTCCTCCGATCGTTGTCAGAAGTAAGTTGGCCGCA
GTGTTATCACTCATGGTTATGGCAGCACTGCATAATTCTCTTACTGTCATGCCATCCGTAAGATGCTTTT
CTGTGACTGGTGAGTACTCAACCAAGTCATTCTGAGAATAGTGTATGCGGCGACCGAGTTGCTCTTGCCC
GGCGTCAATACGGGATAATACCGCGCCACATAGCAGAACTTTAAAAGTGCTCATCATTGGAAAACGTTCT
TCGGGGCGAAAACTCTCAAGGATCTTACCGCTGTTGAGATCCAGTTCGATGTAACCCACTCGTGCACCCA
ACTGATCTTCAGCATCTTTTACTTTCACCAGCGTTTCTGGGTGAGCAAAAACAGGAAGGCAAAATGCCGC
AAAAAAGGGAATAAGGGCGACACGGAAATGTTGAATACTCATACTCTTCCTTTTTCAATATTATTGAAGC
ATTTATCAGGGTTATTGTCTCATGAGCGGATACATATTTGAATGTATTTAGAAAAATAAACAAATAGGGG
TTCCGCGCACATTTCCCCGAAAAGTGCCACCTGA
Features (pLannotate 1.2.2; 20 found; start..end, strand, type, name):
     40..84      -  misc_feature   bom (fragment): basis of mobility region from pBR322
    239..618     +  enhancer       CMV enhancer: human cytomegalovirus immediate early enhancer
    619..822     +  promoter       CMV promoter: human cytomegalovirus (CMV) immediate early promoter
    818..851     +  LTR            5' LTR (truncated) (fragment): truncated 5' long terminal repeat (LTR) from HIV-1
    867..885     +  promoter       T7 promoter: promoter for bacteriophage T7 RNA polymerase
    970..1452    +  CDS            SAV_STRAV (fragment): Experimental evidence at protein level: Swiss-Prot protein existence level 1. The biological function of streptavidin is not known. Forms a strong non-covalent specific complex with biotin (one molecule of biotin per subunit of streptavidin). From Streptomyces avidinii.
   1495..2142    +  CDS            CD74 (fragment): HG2A_HUMAN - Also known as DHLAG. Experimental evidence at protein level: Swiss-Prot protein existence level 1. [Isoform p41]: Stabilizes the conformation of mature CTSL by binding to its active site and serving as a chaperone to help maintain a pool of mature enzyme in endocytic compartments and extracellular space of antigen-presenting cells (APCs). Has antiviral activity by stymieing the endosomal entry of Ebola virus and coronaviruses, including SARS-CoV-2 (PubMed:32855215). Disrupts cathepsin-mediated Ebola virus glycoprotein processing, which prevents viral fusion and entry. This antivir
   2220..2449    +  intron         chimeric intron: chimera between introns from adenovirus and immunoglobulin heavy chain genes
   2618..3080    +  misc_feature   IRES: internal ribosome entry site (IRES) of the encephalomyocarditis virus (EMCV)
   3107..3901    +  CDS            NeoR/KanR: aminoglycoside phosphotransferase from Tn5; aph(3')-II (or nptII); confers resistance to neomycin, kanamycin, and G418 (Geneticin®)
   3921..4005    +  CDS            large T antigen (fragment): large T antigen from SV40 (simian virus 40)
   4028..4149    +  polyA_signal   SV40 poly(A) signal: SV40 polyadenylation signal
   4160..4211    +  polyA_signal   SV40 poly(A) signal (fragment): SV40 polyadenylation signal
   4275..4291    -  protein_bind   lac operator: The lac repressor binds to the lac operator to inhibit transcription in E. coli. This inhibition can be relieved by adding lactose or isopropyl-β-D-thiogalactopyranoside (IPTG). lac repressor encoded by lacI
   4299..4329    -  promoter       lac promoter: promoter for the E. coli lac operon
   4344..4365    -  protein_bind   CAP binding site: CAP binding activates transcription in the presence of cAMP. E. coli catabolite activator protein
   4378..4470    -  CDS            lacI (fragment): lac repressor; lacI; The lac repressor binds to the lac operator to inhibit transcription in E. coli. This inhibition can be relieved by adding lactose or isopropyl-β-D-thiogalactopyranoside (IPTG).
   4653..5241    -  rep_origin     ori: high-copy-number ColE1/pMB1/pBR322/pUC origin of replication
   5412..6272    -  CDS            AmpR: β-lactamase; bla; confers resistance to ampicillin, carbenicillin, and related antibiotics
   6273..6377    -  promoter       AmpR promoter: bla
