[The description below was written by a language model from this plasmid's Addgene catalogue record and pLannotate feature annotations shown in this document.]
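Description:
Str-Ii_neomycin is a mammalian expression plasmid built on the pIRESneo3 backbone that supplies only the "hook" component of the RUSH (retention using selective hooks) system for synchronizing secretory protein traffic. It is maintained in E. coli as a high-copy plasmid through a ColE1/pUC-type origin and an ampicillin resistance gene (β-lactamase with its own promoter). Small lac promoter/operator, lacI and bom fragments in the feature table are backbone remnants rather than functional parts of the design, and the short HIV-1 LTR and SV40 large T antigen matches are probably annotation artefacts.

The payload is a single bicistronic transcription unit driven by the human CMV immediate early enhancer and promoter. Its first open reading frame fuses a streptavidin fragment to the human invariant chain (CD74, p33 isoform). Streptavidin lies upstream of the Ii coding sequence, so it sits on the cytoplasmic part of this ER-resident protein, as the record states. In the RUSH approach, such a hook retains a cargo protein carrying a streptavidin-binding peptide in the donor compartment until biotin is added, which competes for streptavidin and releases the cargo synchronously. No reporter cargo is encoded here, so one must be provided separately, and its binding peptide must face the cytoplasm.

Downstream of the fusion are a chimeric intron, an EMCV IRES and the neomycin phosphotransferase gene, ending in an SV40 polyadenylation signal. Because the marker is translated from the same mRNA as the hook, G418 selection enriches for cells expressing the hook, which suits the generation of stable hook-expressing lines.
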