Addgene plasmid #65312: Str-Ii_neomycin
Purpose: Cytoplasmic ER hook only (RUSH system)
Depositing lab: Franck Perez. Depositing organization: Institut Curie. Publication: Synchronization of secretory protein traffic in populations of cells. Boncompain G, Divoux S, Gareil N, de Forges H, Lescure A, Latreche L, Mercanti V, Jollivet F, Raposo G, Perez F. Nat Methods. 2012 Mar 11;9(5):493-8. doi: 10.1038/nmeth.1928. PubMed 22406856.
Backbone
  Vector backbone: pIRESneo3
  Backbone manufacturer: Clontech
  Vector type: Mammalian Expression
  Selectable markers: Neomycin (select with G418)
Growth in bacteria
  Bacterial resistance: Ampicillin, 100 μg/mL
  Growth temperature: 37°C
  Growth strain: DH5alpha
  Copy number: High Copy
Gene/Insert
  Gene/Insert name: Invariant chain (p33)
  Species: H. sapiens (human)
  Mutation: Streptavidin in its cytoplasmid part
  Promoter: CMV
  Cloning method: Unknown
  Sequencing primers: 5′ CMV Forward; 3′ synth-int-R
Terms and licenses: Academic/Nonprofit Terms; Industry Terms: Not Available to Industry
Depositor comments: cytoplasmic tagging
How to cite: Str-Ii_neomycin was a gift from Franck Perez (Addgene plasmid # 65312 ; http://n2t.net/addgene:65312 ; RRID:Addgene_65312)
