>Addgene plasmid #65312 | Str-Ii_neomycin | addgene partial sequence | sequence record 115535 | CMV-F 5'-CGCAAATGGGCGGTAGGCGTG-3'
GAGCTCTCTGGCTAACTAGAGAACCCACTGCTTACTGGCTTATCGAAATTAATACGACTCACTATAGGGA
GACCCAAGCTTGGTACCGAGCTCGGATCGATATCATGCACCGGAGGAGATCACGCTCTTGTAGGGAGGAC
CAGAAACCTGTCACCGGTGACCCTAGCAAAGACTCAAAAGCTCAGGTGTCCGCTGCCGAGGCTGGCATTA
CTGGAACATGGTACAATCAGCTCGGGAGCACCTTTATTGTGACTGCTGGAGCCGATGGAGCCCTCACCGG
AACATACGAATCTGCTGTGGGAAACGCCGAATCACGGTACGTCCTCACTGGCCGATACGATAGTGCCCCT
GCCACCGACGGATCTGGGACTGCCCTGGGATGGACTGTCGCTTGGAAAAACAACTACCGGAATGCTCATT
CTGCCACAACATGGAGTGGACAGTACGTGGGAGGCGCTGAGGCTAGAATCAATACACAGTGGCTGCTCAC
ATCTGGCACAACCGAGGCAAATGCTTGGAAATCCACCCTGGTGGGACATGACACATTCACCAAAGTGAAA
CCCTCCGCCGCTTCAATCGATGCCGCCAAAAAAGCCGGAGTCAACAACGGCAATCCTCTGGATGCCGTCC
AGCAGGTCGACTATCCGTACGACGTACCAGACTACGCAGTCGGACCGATGGACGATCAGAGGGACCTCAT
TAGCAACAACGAACAGCTGCCTATGCTGGGACGGCGACCTGGAGCCCCTGAATCCAAATGCTCTA
