>Addgene plasmid #65312 | Str-Ii_neomycin | addgene partial sequence | sequence record 115544 | IRES-F 5'-TGGCTCTCCTCAAGCGTATT-3'
ATTGTATGGGATCTGATCTGGGGCCTCGGTGCACATGCTTTACATGTGTTTAGTCGAGGTTAAAAAAACG
TCTAGGCCCCCCGAACCACGGGGACGTGGTTTTCCTTTGAAAAACACGATGATAAGCTTGCCACAACCCG
GGAGGCGCGCCATGATTGAACAAGATGGATTGCACGCAGGTTCTCCGGCCGCTTGGGTGGAGAGGCTATT
CGGCTATGACTGGGCACAACAGACAATCGGCTGCTCTGATGCCGCCGTGTTCCGGCTGTCAGCGCAGGGG
CGCCCGGTTCTTTTTGTCAAGACCGACCTGTCCGGTGCCCTGAATGAACTGCAAGACGAGGCAGCGCGGC
TATCGTGGCTGGCCACGACGGGCGTTCCTTGCGCAGCTGTGCTCGACGTTGTCACTGAAGCGGGAAGGGA
CTGGCTGCTATTGGGCGAAGTGCCGGGGCAGGATCTCCTGTCATCTCACCTTGCTCCTGCCGAGAAAGTA
TCCATCATGGCTGATGCAATGCGGCGGCTGCATACGCTTGATCCGGCTACCTGCCCATTCGACCACCAAG
CGAAACATCGCATCGAGCGAGCACGTACTCGGATGGAAGCCGGTCTTGTCGATCAGGATGATCTGGACGA
AGAGCATCAGGGGCTCGCGCCAGCCGAACTGTTCGCCAGGCTCAAGGCGAGCATGCCCGACGGCGAGGAT
CTCGTCGTGACCCATGGCGATGCCTGCTTGCCGAATATCATGGTGGAAAATGGCCGCTTTTCTGGATTCA
TCGACTGTGGCCGGCTGGGTGTGGCGGACCGCTATCAGGACATAGCGTTGGCTACCCGTGATATTGCTGA
AGAGCTTGGCGGCGAAT
