>Addgene plasmid #65312 | Str-Ii_neomycin | addgene partial sequence | sequence record 115546 | SV40pA-R 5'-GAAATTTGTGATGCTATTGC-3'
TTGCATTCATTTTATGTTTCAGGTTCAGGGGGAGGTGTGGGAGGTTTTTTAAAGCAAGTAAAACCTCTAC
AAATGTGGTATGGCTGATTATGATCAGTTATCTAGAGTTAATTAATCAGAAGAACTCGTCAAGAAGGCGA
TAGAAGGCGATGCGCTGCGAATCGGGAGCGGCGATACCGTAAAGCACGAGGAAGCGGTCAGCCCATTCGC
CGCCAAGCTCTTCAGCAATATCACGGGTAGCCAACGCTATGTCCTGATAGCGGTCCGCCACACCCAGCCG
GCCACAGTCGATGAATCCAGAAAAGCGGCCATTTTCCACCATGATATTCGGCAAGCAGGCATCGCCATGG
GTCACGACGAGATCCTCGCCGTCGGGCATGCTCGCCTTGAGCCTGGCGAACAGTTCGGCTGGCGCGAGCC
CCTGATGCTCTTCGTCCAGATCATCCTGATCGACAAGACCGGCTTCCATCCGAGTACGTGCTCGCTCGAT
GCGATGTTTCGCTTGGTGGTCGAATGGGCAGGTAGCCGGATCAAGCGTATGCAGCCGCCGCATTGCATCA
GCCATGATGGATACTTTCTCGGCAGGAGCAAGGTGAGATGACAGGAGATCCTGCCCCGGCACTTCGCCCA
ATAGCAGCCAGTCCCTTCCCGCTTCAGTGACAACGTCGAGCACAGCTGCGCAAGGAACGCCCGTCGTGGC
CAGCCACGATAGCCGCGCTGCCTCGTCTTGCAGTTCATTCAGGGCACCGGACAGGTCGGTCTTGAC
