>Addgene plasmid #65312 | Str-Ii_neomycin | addgene partial sequence | sequence record 116575 | synth-int-R 5'-ggagtactcaccccaacagc-3'
TGGATCAGTTATCTATGCGGCCGCGGATCCTCACATGGGGACTGGGCCCAGATCCTGCTTGGTCACACCC
AGCCCAGAAGACGGGTCCTCCAGTTCCAGTGACTCTTTCGGTGGAGCGTCAGTGGGCTTTTGCTCCAAGG
AGTGCCTGCTCATTTCAAACAGGAGCCAATGGTGCATCCAGCTCTCAAAGACCTTCCAGTCTATGGTCTC
CATGGTGTTCTTAAGGTGTCTCAGGTTCTCCGGGAAGCTCCCCTTCAGTGGCGGGTACACCTTCAGGGGG
TCAGCATTCTGGAGCAGGTGCATCACATGGTCCTCTGTCATGTTGCCATACTTGGTGGCATTCTGCATGG
GCCCCTGGGGCAGGGCTCCCATTGGCAGTGCCTGCATGAGCAGAGGTGTGGCCATCCTCATTTTGGACAC
GGGTTTAGGGGGTTTGGGCAGTTTCATCCTCAGATTTTCCAGCTGGAGGTTCTGAGATGTCACAGTGAGT
TTGTCCAGCCGCCCCTGCTGCTGGTACAGGAAGTAAGCAGTAGTAGCCTGCCCGGCCAGCAGCAGTGTCA
CGAGAATGGAGAAGCCAGTGTACAGTGCTCCCCTAGAGCATTTGGATTCAGGGGCTCCAGGTCGCCGTCC
CAGCATAGGCAGCTGTTCGTTGTTGCTAATGAGGTCCCTCTGATCGTCCATCGGTCCGACTGCGTAGTCT
GGTACGTCGTACGGATAGTCGACCTGCTGGACGGCATCCAGAGGATTGCCGTTGTTGACTCCGGC
